Addgene plasmid #23686: pDONR223-RPS6KB1
Depositing lab: William Hahn & David Root. Depositing organization: Dana-Farber Cancer Institute. Publication: COT drives resistance to RAF inhibition through MAP kinase pathway reactivation. Johannessen CM, Boehm JS, Kim SY, Thomas SR, Wardwell L, Johnson LA, Emery CM, Stransky N, Cogdill AP, Barretina J, Caponigro G, Hieronymus H, Murray RR, Salehi-Ashtiani K, Hill DE, Vidal M, Zhao JJ, Yang X, Alkan O, Kim S, Harris JL, Wilson CJ, Myer VE, Finan PM, Root DE, Roberts TM, Golub T, Flaherty KT, Dummer R, Weber BL, Sellers WR, Schlegel R, Wargo JA, Hahn WC, Garraway LA. Nature. 2010 Dec 16;468(7326):968-72. doi: 10.1038/nature09627 PubMed 21107320.
Backbone
  Vector backbone: pDONR223
  Backbone manufacturer: Invitrogen
  Backbone size w/o insert (bp): 5005
  Vector type: Gateway Donor vector
Growth in bacteria
  Bacterial resistance: Spectinomycin, 50 μg/mL
  Growth temperature: 37°C
  Growth strain: DH5alpha
  Copy number: High Copy
Gene/Insert
  Gene/Insert name: RPS6KB1 (alt name: ribosomal protein S6 kinase, 70kDa, polypeptide 1)
  Species: H. sapiens (human)
  Insert size (bp): 1356
  Entrez Gene: RPS6KB1 (a.k.a. PS6K, S6K, S6K-beta-1, S6K1, STK14A, p70 S6KA, p70(S6K)-alpha, p70-S6K, p70-alpha)
  Cloning method: Gateway Cloning
  Sequencing primers: 5′ M13pUC-fwd; 3′ M13rev
Terms and licenses: Academic/Nonprofit Terms; Industry Terms: Not Available to Industry
Depositor comments: The ORF has no Stop codon. This design enables easy recombination into a destination vector to add an epitope tag of choice and Stop codon to the ORF. Do NOT use this plasmid directly for transfections. A set of 4 custom lentiviral vectors is available ( pLX301 (http://www.addgene.org/25895/) , pLX302 (http://www.addgene.org/25896/) , pLX303 (http://www.addgene.org/25897/) , pLX304 (http://www.addgene.org/25890/) ) to be used to express these ORFs in mammalian cells. These plasmids are not included in the kit and must be ordered separately.
How to cite: pDONR223-RPS6KB1 was a gift from William Hahn & David Root (Addgene plasmid # 23686 ; http://n2t.net/addgene:23686 ; RRID:Addgene_23686)
