[The description below was written by a language model from this plasmid's Addgene catalogue record.]
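Description:
pDONR223-RPS6KB1 is a Gateway entry clone built in the Invitrogen pDONR223 donor backbone (about 5 kb without insert) and carrying the human RPS6KB1 open reading frame, which encodes the 70 kDa ribosomal protein S6 kinase (p70 S6K / S6K1). The plasmid is maintained at high copy number in standard E. coli cloning strains and is selected with spectinomycin. No feature table is provided, so the origin of replication and the exact recombination sites are not listed. As a product of Gateway cloning into a donor vector, the roughly 1.36 kb insert would be expected to sit between attL-type sites that allow its transfer by LR recombination. M13 forward and reverse priming sites flank the insert for sequence verification.

The ORF was deliberately cloned without a stop codon. This "open" configuration lets the coding sequence be recombined into a destination vector that supplies a C-terminal epitope tag of choice along with the stop codon, giving an in-frame tagged fusion. The entry clone is not meant for direct transfection, and the record lists no promoter for expressing the ORF in mammalian cells. It serves purely as a shuttle and storage form of the gene. The depositors point to a companion set of lentiviral Gateway destination vectors (the pLX301–pLX304 series) for expressing such ORFs in mammalian cells. The clone is part of a kit of ORF entry clones, and the associated publication studied resistance to RAF inhibition through reactivation of the MAP kinase pathway.
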