>Addgene plasmid #23686 | pDONR223-RPS6KB1 | depositor partial sequence | sequence record 11185 | Author sequence
ATGAGGCGACGAAGGAGGCGGGACGGCTTTTACCCAGCCCCGGACTTCCGAGACAGGGAAGCTGAGGACA
TGGCAGGAGTGTTTGACATAGACCTGGACCAGCCAGAGGACGCGGGCTCTGAGGATGAGCTGGAGGAGGG
GGGTCAGTTAAATGAAAGCATGGACCATGGGGGAGTTGGACCATATGAACTTGGCATGGAACATTGTGAG
AAATTTGAAATCTCAGAAACTAGTGTGAACAGAGGGCCAGAAAAAATCAGACCAGAATGTTTTGAGCTAC
TTCGGGTACTTGGTAAAGGGGGCTATGGAAAGGTTTTTCAAGTACGAAAAGTAACAGGAGCAAATACTGG
GAAAATATTTGCCATGAAGGTGCTTAAAAAGGCAATGATAGTAAGAAATGCTAAAGATACAGCTCATACA
AAAGCAGAACGGAATATTCTGGAGGAAGTAAAGCATCCCTTCATCGTGGATTTAATTTATGCCTTTCAGA
CTGGTGGAAAACTCTACCTCATCCTTGAGTATCTCAGTGGAGGAGAACTATTTATGCAGTTAGAAAGAGA
GGGAATATTTATGGAAGACACTGCCTGCTTTTACTTGGCAGAAATCTCCATGGCTTTGGGGCATTTACAT
CAAAAGGGGATCATCTACAGAGACCTGAAGCCGGAGAATATCATGCTTAATCACCAAGGTCATGTGAAAC
TAACAGACTTTGGACTATGCAAAGAATCTATTCATGATGGAACAGTCACACACACATTTTGTGGAACAAT
AGAATACATGGCCCCTGAAATCTTGATGAGAAGTGGCCACAATCGTGCTGTGGATTGGTGGAGTTTGGGA
GCATTAATGTATGACATGCTGACTGGAGCACCCCCATTCACTGGGGAGAATAGAAAGAAAACAATTGACA
AAATCCTCAAATGTAAACTCAATTTGCCTCCCTACCTCACACAAGAAGCCAGAGATCTGCTTAAAAAGCT
GCTGAAAAGAAATGCTGCTTCTCGTCTGGGAGCTGGTCCTGGGGACGCTGGAGAAGTTCAAGCTCATCCA
TTCTTTAGACACATTAACTGGGAAGAACTTCTGGCTCGAAAGGTGGAGCCCCCCTTTAAACCTCTGTTGC
AATCTGAAGAGGATGTAAGTCAGTTTGATTCCAAGTTTACACGTCAGACACCTGTCGACAGCCCAGATGA
CTCAACTCTCAGTGAAAGTGCCAATCAGGTCTTTCTGGGTTTTACATATGTGGCTCCATCTGTACTTGAA
AGTGTGAAAGAAAAGTTTTCCTTTGAACCAAAAATCCGATCACCTCGAAGATTTATTGGCAGCCCACGAA
CACCTGTCAGTACTGCTATGTGCTAA
