>Addgene plasmid #23686 | pDONR223-RPS6KB1 | addgene partial sequence | sequence record 29523 | 23686 with M13pUC-fwd
TAATGATTTTATTTTGACTGATAGTGACCTGTTCGTTGCAACAAATTGATGAGCAATGCTTTTTTATAAT
GCCAACTTTGTACAAAAAAGTTGGCATGAGGCGACGAAGGAGGCGGGACGGCTTTTACCCAGCCCCGGAC
TTCCGAGACAGGGAAGCTGAGGACATGGCAGGAGTGTTTGACATAGACCTGGACCAGCCAGAGGACGCGG
GCTCTGAGGATGAGCTGGAGGAGGGGGGTCAGTTAAATGAAAGCATGGACCATGGGGGAGTTGGACCATA
TGAACTTGGCATGGAACATTGTGAGAAATTTGAAATCTCAGAAACTAGTGTGAACAGAGGGCCAGAAAAA
ATCAGACCAGAATGTTTTGAGCTACTTCGGGTACTTGGTAAAGGGGGCTATGGAAAGGTTTTTCAAGTAC
GAAAAGTAACAGGAGCAAATACTGGGAAAATATTTGCCATGAAGGTGCTTAAAAAGGCAATGATAGTAAG
AAATGCTAAAGATACAGCTCATACAAAAGCAGAACGGAATATTCTGGAGGAAGTAAAGCATCCCTTCATC
GTGGATTTAATTTATGCCTTTCAGACTGGTGGAAAACTCTACCTCATCCTTGAGTATCTCA
